Addgene plasmid #210331: pB-Neo-rTOM20-GFP
Purpose: Overexpression of rTOM20
Depositing lab: Li Yu. Depositing organization: Tsinghua University. Publication: Mitocytosis, a migrasome-mediated mitochondrial quality-control process. Jiao H, Jiang D, Hu X, Du W, Ji L, Yang Y, Li X, Sho T, Wang X, Li Y, Wu YT, Wei YH, Hu X, Yu L. Cell. 2021 May 27;184(11):2896-2910.e13. doi: 10.1016/j.cell.2021.04.027. PubMed 34048705.
Backbone
  Vector backbone: pB-CAG-BGH
  Vector type: Mammalian Expression
Growth in bacteria
  Bacterial resistance: Ampicillin, 100 μg/mL
  Growth temperature: 37°C
  Growth strain: DH5alpha
  Copy number: High Copy
Gene/Insert
  Gene/Insert name: rTOM20
  Species: R. norvegicus (rat)
  Entrez Gene: Tomm20 (a.k.a. MGC93136)
  Tag / fusion protein: GFP (C terminal on insert)
  Cloning method: Restriction Enzyme; 5′ cloning site Unknown (unknown if destroyed)
Terms and licenses: Academic/Nonprofit Terms; Industry Terms: Not Available to Industry
How to cite: pB-Neo-rTOM20-GFP was a gift from Li Yu (Addgene plasmid # 210331 ; http://n2t.net/addgene:210331 ; RRID:Addgene_210331)
