[The description below was written by a language model from this plasmid's Addgene catalogue record and pLannotate feature annotations shown in this document.]
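Description:
pB-Neo-rTOM20-GFP is a mammalian expression plasmid built on the pB-CAG-BGH backbone for overexpressing rat TOM20 (Tomm20), a receptor of the mitochondrial outer membrane import complex, fused at its C terminus to GFP. It is propagated in E. coli as a high-copy plasmid through a ColE1/pUC-type origin with ampicillin selection (AmpR), and it also carries an f1 phage origin and remnants of a lacZα/lac promoter cloning region flanked by T7 and T3 promoters.

The expression cassette begins with the CMV enhancer followed by a chimeric chicken β-actin/rabbit β-globin intron, an arrangement typical of the CAG promoter implied by the backbone name, although the core promoter itself is not separately annotated. Downstream lie the Tomm20 coding sequence (matched by the annotation tool to the mouse homologue, while the catalogue gives rat as the species) and EGFP, ending at a bGH polyadenylation signal. A 3xFLAG tag, a partial TEV site and an AviTag are annotated between EGFP and the poly(A) signal. The record does not indicate whether they are translated as part of the fusion or lie beyond a stop codon as backbone remnants.

A separate SV40 promoter drives a neomycin resistance gene with an SV40 poly(A) signal, which allows G418 selection of stably expressing mammalian cells. Two loxP sites and a cPPT/CTS element are also detected. The "pB" prefix may suggest a piggyBac transposon design, but no transposon terminal repeats are annotated, so this cannot be confirmed from the record. The construct serves to overexpress TOM20-GFP, which can act as a fluorescent marker of the mitochondrial outer membrane, and it comes from work on migrasome-mediated mitochondrial quality control.
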