Features (pLannotate 1.2.2; 29 found; start..end, strand, type, name):
      1..380     +  enhancer       CMV enhancer: human cytomegalovirus immediate early enhancer
    658..1673    +  intron         chimeric intron: chimera between introns from chicken β-actin and rabbit β-globin
   1734..2168    +  CDS            Tomm20: TOM20_MOUSE - Experimental evidence at protein level: Swiss-Prot protein existence level 1. Central component of the receptor complex responsible for the recognition and translocation of cytosolically synthesized mitochondrial preproteins. Together with TOM22 functions as the transit peptide receptor at the surface of the mitochondrion outer membrane and facilitates the movement of preproteins into the TOM40 translocation pore (By similarity). Required for the translocation across the mitochondrial outer membrane of cytochrome P450 monooxygenases. From Mus musculus (Mouse).
   2190..2906    +  CDS            EGFP: EGFP is a basic (constitutively fluorescent) green fluorescent protein published in 1996, derived from Aequorea victoria. It is reported to be a rapidly-maturing weak dimer with moderate acid sensitivity.
   2958..3023    +  CDS            3xFLAG: three tandem FLAG® epitope tags, followed by an enterokinase cleavage site
   3048..3067    +  CDS            TEV site (fragment): tobacco etch virus (TEV) protease recognition and cleavage site
   3072..3116    +  CDS            AviTag™: peptide tag that allows for enzymatic biotinylation
   3131..3355    +  polyA_signal   bGH poly(A) signal: bovine growth hormone polyadenylation signal
   3440..3557    -  misc_feature   cPPT/CTS: central polypurine tract and central termination sequence of HIV-1
   3603..3636    -  protein_bind   loxP: Cre-mediated recombination occurs in the 8-bp core sequence (GCATACAT). Cre recombinase
   3893..3911    -  promoter       T3 promoter: promoter for bacteriophage T3 RNA polymerase
   3956..3972    -  protein_bind   lac operator: The lac repressor binds to the lac operator to inhibit transcription in E. coli. This inhibition can be relieved by adding lactose or isopropyl-β-D-thiogalactopyranoside (IPTG). lac repressor encoded by lacI
   3980..4010    -  promoter       lac promoter: promoter for the E. coli lac operon
   4025..4046    -  protein_bind   CAP binding site: CAP binding activates transcription in the presence of cAMP. E. coli catabolite activator protein
   4059..4151    -  CDS            lacI (fragment): lac repressor; lacI; The lac repressor binds to the lac operator to inhibit transcription in E. coli. This inhibition can be relieved by adding lactose or isopropyl-β-D-thiogalactopyranoside (IPTG).
   4334..4922    -  rep_origin     ori: high-copy-number ColE1/pMB1/pBR322/pUC origin of replication
   5093..5953    -  CDS            AmpR: β-lactamase; bla; confers resistance to ampicillin, carbenicillin, and related antibiotics
   5954..6058    -  promoter       AmpR promoter: bla
   6111..6539    -  rep_origin     f1 ori (sequence partly withheld): f1 bacteriophage origin of replication; arrow indicates direction of (+) strand synthesis
   6544..6701    -  CDS            lacZα (fragment): LacZα fragment of β-galactosidase; lacZ fragment
   6704..6722    +  promoter       T7 promoter: promoter for bacteriophage T7 RNA polymerase
   7061..7390    +  promoter       SV40 promoter: SV40 enhancer and early promoter
   7457..8248    +  CDS            neo: KKA2_KLEPN - Also known as kan, nptII. Experimental evidence at protein level: Swiss-Prot protein existence level 1. Resistance to kanamycin, neomycin, paromomycin, ribostamycin, butirosin and gentamicin B. From Klebsiella pneumoniae.
   8274..8432    +  CDS            ble (fragment): BLE_KLEPN - Experimental evidence at protein level: Swiss-Prot protein existence level 1. Binding protein with a strong affinity to the bleomycin family of antibiotics. Binds to CL990; an antimitotic-antibiotic compound. From Klebsiella pneumoniae.
   8427..8548    +  polyA_signal   SV40 poly(A) signal: SV40 polyadenylation signal
   8621..8637    -  protein_bind   lac operator: The lac repressor binds to the lac operator to inhibit transcription in E. coli. This inhibition can be relieved by adding lactose or isopropyl-β-D-thiogalactopyranoside (IPTG). lac repressor encoded by lacI
   8645..8675    -  promoter       lac promoter: promoter for the E. coli lac operon
   8690..8711    -  protein_bind   CAP binding site: CAP binding activates transcription in the presence of cAMP. E. coli catabolite activator protein
   8715..8748    -  protein_bind   loxP: Cre-mediated recombination occurs in the 8-bp core sequence (GCATACAT). Cre recombinase
>Addgene plasmid #210331 | pB-Neo-rTOM20-GFP | addgene full sequence | sequence record 424375 | Addgene NGS Result
GACATTGATTATTGACTAGTTATTAATAGTAATCAATTACGGGGTCATTAGTTCATAGCCCATATATGGA
GTTCCGCGTTACATAACTTACGGTAAATGGCCCGCCTGGCTGACCGCCCAACGACCCCCGCCCATTGACG
TCAATAATGACGTATGTTCCCATAGTAACGCCAATAGGGACTTTCCATTGACGTCAATGGGTGGAGTATT
TACGGTAAACTGCCCACTTGGCAGTACATCAAGTGTATCATATGCCAAGTACGCCCCCTATTGACGTCAA
TGACGGTAAATGGCCCGCCTGGCATTATGCCCAGTACATGACCTTATGGGACTTTCCTACTTGGCAGTAC
ATCTACGTATTAGTCATCGCTATTACCATGGTCGAGGTGAGCCCCACGTTCTGCTTCACTCTCCCCATCT
CCCCCCCCTCCCCACCCCCAATTTTGTATTTATTTATTTTTTAATTATTTTGTGCAGCGATGGGGGCGGG
GGGGGGGGGGGGGCGCGCCRGGGGGGGGGGGGGGGGGGGGGGGGSGGGGSGGGGSGRGGCGGRGAGGKGC
GGCGGCAGCCAATCAGAGCGGCGCGCTCCGAAAGTTTCCTTTTATGGCGAGGCGGCGGCGGCGGCGGCCC
TATAAAAAGCGAAGCGCGCGGCGGGCGGGAGTCGCTGCGCGCTGCCTTCGCCCCGTGCCCCGCTCCGCCG
CCGCCTCGCGCCGCCCGCCCCGGCTCTGACTGACCGCGTTACTCCCACAGGTGAGCGGGCGGGACGGCCC
TTCTCCTCCGGGCTGTAATTAGCGCTTGGTTTAATGACGGCTTGTTTCTTTTCTGTGGCTGCGTGAAAGC
CTTGAGGGGCTCCGGGAGGGCCCTTTGTGCGGGGGGAGCGGCTCGGGGGGTGCGTGCGTGTGTGTGTGCG
TGGGGAGCGCCGCGTGCGGCTCCGCGCTGCCCGGCGGCTGTGAGCGCTGCGGGCGCGGCGCGGGGCTTTG
TGCGCTCCGCAGTGTGCGCGAGGGGAGCGCGGCCGGGGGCGGTGCCCCGCGGTGCGGGGGGGCTGCGAGG
GGAACAAAGGCTGCGTGCGGGGTGTGTGCGTGGGGGGGTGAGCAGGGGGTGTGGGCGCGTCGGTCGGGCT
GCAACCCCCCCTGCACCCCCCTCCCCGAGTTGCTGAGCACGGCCCGGCTTCGGGTGCGGGGCTCCGTACG
GGGCGTGGCGCGGGGCTCGCCGTGCCGGGCGGGGGGTGGCGGCAGGKGGGGGTGCCGGGCGGGGCGGGGC
CGCCKCGGGCCGGGGRGGGCTCGGGGGRGGGGCGCGGCGGCCCCCGGAGCGCCGGCGGCTGTCGAGGCGC
GGCGAGCCGCAGCCATTGCCTTTTATGGTAATCGTGCGAGAGGGCGCAGGGACTTCCTTTGTCCCAAATC
TGTGCGGAGCCGAAATCTGGGAGGCGCCGCCGCACCCCCTCTAGCGGGCGCGGGGCGAAGCGGTGCGGCG
CCGGCAGGAAGGAAATGGGCGGGGAGGGCCTTCGTGCGTCGCCGCGCCGCCGTCCCCTTCTCCCTCTCCA
GCCTCGGGGCTGTCCGCGGGGGGACGGCTGCCTTCGGGGGGGACGGGGCAGGGCGGGGTTCGGCTTCTGG
CGTGTGACCGGCGGCTCTAGAGCCTCTGCTAACCATGTTCATGCCTTCTTCTTTTTCCTACAGCTCCTGG
GCAACGTGCTGGTTATTGTGCTGTCTCATCATTTTGGCAAAGAATTCGCCACCATGGTGGGCCGGAACAG
CGCCATCGCCGCGGGCGTGTGCGGTGCCCTCTTCATAGGGTACTGCATCTACTTTGACCGCAAAAGGCGG
AGTGACCCCAACTTCAAGAACAGGCTTCGAGAACGAAGAAAGAAACAGAAGCTTGCTAAGGAGAGAGCTG
GGCTTTCCAAGTTACCTGATTTAAAAGATGCTGAAGCTGTTCAGAAATTCTTCCTTGAAGAGATACAGCT
TGGTGAAGAGTTATTAGCACAAGGTGACTATGAGAAGGGTGTGGACCACCTGACAAATGCAATCGCTGTG
TGTGGACAGCCTCAGCAGTTGCTGCAAGTGTTACAACAGACTCTTCCACCACCAGTGTTCCAGATGCTTC
TGACCAAGCTTCCAACCATTAGTCAGAGAATTGTCAGTGCTCAGAGCTTGGCTGAAGATGATGTGGAATG
TACAGCCACCATGCCCGGGATGGTGAGCAAGGGCGAGGAGCTGTTCACCGGGGTGGTGCCCATCCTGGTC
GAGCTGGACGGCGACGTAAACGGCCACAAGTTCAGCGTGTCCGGCGAGGGCGAGGGCGATGCCACCTACG
GCAAGCTGACCCTGAAGTTCATCTGCACCACCGGCAAGCTGCCCGTGCCCTGGCCCACCCTCGTGACCAC
CCTGACCTACGGCGTGCAGTGCTTCAGCCGCTACCCCGACCACATGAAGCAGCACGACTTCTTCAAGTCC
GCCATGCCCGAAGGCTACGTCCAGGAGCGCACCATCTTCTTCAAGGACGACGGCAACTACAAGACCCGCG
CCGAGGTGAAGTTCGAGGGCGACACCCTGGTGAACCGCATCGAGCTGAAGGGCATCGACTTCAAGGAGGA
CGGCAACATCCTGGGGCACAAGCTGGAGTACAACTACAACAGCCACAACGTCTATATCATGGCCGACAAG
CAGAAGAACGGCATCAAGGTGAACTTCAAGATCCGCCACAACATCGAGGACGGCAGCGTGCAGCTCGCCG
ACCACTACCAGCAGAACACCCCCATCGGCGACGGCCCCGTGCTGCTGCCCGACAACCACTACCTGAGCAC
CCAGTCCGCCCTGAGCAAAGACCCCAACGAGAAGCGCGATCACATGGTCCTGCTGGAGTTCGTGACCGCC
GCCGGGATCACTCTCGGCATGGACGAGCTATACAAGGGATCCACGCGTCTCGAGTTAACGGTACCTCTAG
AGTAATTCGCTAGCATGGACTACAAAGACCATGACGGTGATTATAAAGATCATGATATCGATTACAAGGA
TGACGATGACAAGGGATCTGCAAGAAGAGCATCTGTGGAAAACCTGTATTTTCAGGGGTCCGGCCTGAAC
GACATCTTCGAGGCTCAGAAAATCGAATGGCACGAATAATCTAGCCTCGACTGTGCCTTCTAGTTGCCAG
CCATCTGTTGTTTGCCCCTCCCCCGTGCCTTCCTTGACCCTGGAAGGTGCCACTCCCACTGTCCTTTCCT
AATAAAATGAGGAAATTGCATCGCATTGTCTGAGTAGGTGTCATTCTATTCTGGGGGGTGGGGTGGGGCA
GGACAGCAAGGGGGAGGATTGGGAAGACAATAGCAGGCATGCTGGGGATGCGGTGGGCTCTATGGCTTCT
GAGGCGGTTAATTAAAATAAAACTAGAGCGGGCCCGGTACTAACCAAACTGGATCTCTGCTGTCCCTGTA
ATAAACCCGAAAATTTTGAATTTTTGTAATTTGTTTTTGTAATTCTTTAGTTTGTATGTCTGTTGCTATT
ATGTCTACTATTCTTTCCCCTGCACTGTACCCCCCAATCCCCCCTTTTCTTTTAAAATTGTGGATGAATA
CTGCCATTTGTCTGCAGAGCGGCCGCGTCGAGATAACTTCGTATAATGTATGCTATACGAAGTTATGTTT
TGTTACTTTATAGAAGAAATTTTGAGTTTTTGTTTTTTTTTAATAAATAAATAAACATAAATAAATTGTT
TGTTGAATTTATTATTAGTATGTAAGTGTAAATATAATAAAACTTAATATCTATTCAAATTAATAAATAA
ACCTCGATATACAGACCGATAAAACACATGCGTCAATTTTACGCATGATTATCTTTAACGTACGTCACAA
TATGATTATCTTTCTAGGGTTAAAGAGCTCCAGCTTTTGTTCCCTTTAGTGAGGGTTAATTTCGAGCTTG
GCGTAATCATGGTCATAGCTGTTTCCTGTGTGAAATTGTTATCCGCTCACAATTCCACACAACATACGAG
CCGGAAGCATAAAGTGTAAAGCCTGGGGTGCCTAATGAGTGAGCTAACTCACATTAATTGCGTTGCGCTC
ACTGCCCGCTTTCCAGTCGGGAAACCTGTCGTGCCAGCTGCATTAATGAATCGGCCAACGCGCGGGGAGA
GGCGGTTTGCGTATTGGGCGCTCTTCCGCTTCCTCGCTCACTGACTCGCTGCGCTCGGTCGTTCGGCTGC
GGCGAGAGGTATCAGCTCACTCAAAGGCGGTAATACGGTTATCCACAGAATCAGGGGATAACGCAGGAAA
GAACATGTGAGCAAAAGGCCAGCAAAAGGCCAGGAACCGTAAAAAGGCCGCGTTGCTGGCGTTTTTCCAT
AGGCTCCGCCCCCCTGACGAGCATCACAAAAATCGACGCTCAAGTCAGAGGTGGCGAAACCCGACAGGAC
TATAAAGATACCAGGCGTTTCCCCCTGGAAGCTCCCTCGTGCGCTCTCCTGTTCCGACCCTGCCGCTTAC
CGGATACCTGTCCGCCTTTCTCCCTTCGGGAAGCGTGGCGCTTTCTCATAGCTCACGCTGTAGGTATCTC
AGTTCGGTGTAGGTCGTTCGCTCCAAGCTGGGCTGTGTGCACGAACCCCCCGTTCAGCCCGACCGCTGCG
CCTTATCCGGTAACTATCGTCTTGAGTCCAACCCGGTAAGACACGACTTATCGCCACTGGCAGCAGCCAC
TGGTAACAGGATTAGCAGAGCGAGGTATGTAGGCGGTGCTACAGAGTTCTTGAAGTGGTGGCCTAACTAC
GGCTACACTAGAAGAACAGTATTTGGTATCTGCGCTCTGCTGAAGCCAGTTACCTTCGGAAAAAGAGTTG
GTAGCTCTTGATCCGGCAAACAAACCACCGCTGGTAGCGGTGGTTTTTTTGTTTGCAAGCAGCAGATTAC
GCGCAGAAAAAAAGGATCTCAAGAAGATCCTTTGATCTTTTCTACGGGGTCTGACGCTCAGTGGAACGAA
AACTCACGTTAAGGGATTTTGGTCATGAGATTATCAAAAAGGATCTTCACCTAGATCCTTTTAAATTAAA
AATGAAGTTTTAAATCAATCTAAAGTATATATGAGTAAACTTGGTCTGACAGTTACCAATGCTTAATCAG
TGAGGCACCTATCTCAGCGATCTGTCTATTTCGTTCATCCATAGTTGCCTGACTCCCCGTCGTGTAGATA
ACTACGATACGGGAGGGCTTACCATCTGGCCCCAGTGCTGCAATGATACCGCGAGACCCACGCTCACCGG
CTCCAGATTTATCAGCAATAAACCAGCCAGCCGGAAGGGCCGAGCGCAGAAGTGGTCCTGCAACTTTATC
CGCCTCCATCCAGTCTATTAATTGTTGCCGGGAAGCTAGAGTAAGTAGTTCGCCAGTTAATAGTTTGCGC
AACGTTGTTGCCATTGCTACAGGCATCGTGGTGTCACGCTCGTCGTTTGGTATGGCTTCATTCAGCTCCG
GTTCCCAACGATCAAGGCGAGTTACATGATCCCCCATGTTGTGCAAAAAAGCGGTTAGCTCCTTCGGTCC
TCCGATCGTTGTCAGAAGTAAGTTGGCCGCAGTGTTATCACTCATGGTTATGGCAGCACTGCATAATTCT
CTTACTGTCATGCCATCCGTAAGATGCTTTTCTGTGACTGGTGAGTACTCAACCAAGTCATTCTGAGAAT
AGTGTATGCGGCGACCGAGTTGCTCTTGCCCGGCGTCAATACGGGATAATACCGCGCCACATAGCAGAAC
TTTAAAAGTGCTCATCATTGGAAAACGTTCTTCGGGGCGAAAACTCTCAAGGATCTTACCGCTGTTGAGA
TCCAGTTCGATGTAACCCACTCGTGCACCCAACTGATCTTCAGCATCTTTTACTTTCACCAGCGTTTCTG
GGTGAGCAAAAACAGGAAGGCAAAATGCCGCAAAAAAGGGAATAAGGGCGACACGGAAATGTTGAATACT
CATACTCTTCCTTTTTCAATATTATTGAAGCATTTATCAGGGTTATTGTCTCATGAGCGGATACATATTT
GAATGTATTTAGAAAAATAAACAAATAGGGGTTCCGCGCACATTTCCCCGAAAAGTGCCACCTAAATTGT
AAGCGTTAATATTTTGTTAAAATTCGCGTTAAATTTTTGTTAAATCAGCTCATTTTTTAACCAATAGGCC
GAAATCGGCAAAATCCCTTATAAATCAAAAGAATAGACCGAGATAGGGT
[37 nt withheld, positions 6210-6246]
AAAGAACGTGGACTCCAACGTCAAAGG
[49 nt withheld, positions 6274-6322]
T
[91 nt withheld, positions 6324-6414]
G
[124 nt withheld, positions 6416-6539]
CCCATTCGCCATTCAGGCTGCGCAACTGTTGGGAAGGGCGATCGGTGCGGGCCTCTTCGCTATTACGCCA
GCTGGCGAAAGGGGGATGTGCTGCAAGGCGATTAAGTTGGGTAACGCCAGGGTTTTCCCAGTCACGACGT
TGTAAAACGACGGCCAGTGAATTGTAATACGACTCACTATAGGGCGAATTGGGTACCTTAACCCTAGAAA
GATAGTCTGCGTAAAATTGACGCATGCATTCTTGAAATATTGCTCTCTCTTTCTAAATAGCGCGAATCCG
TCGCTGTGCATTTAGGACATCTCAGTCGCCGCTTGGAGCTCCCGTGAGGCGTGCTTGTCAATGCGGTAAG
TGTCACTGATTTTGAACTATAACGACCGCGTGAGTCAAAATGACGCATGATTATCTTTTACGTGACTTTT
AAGATTTAACTCATACGATAATTATATTGTTATTTCATGTTCTACTTACGTGATAACTTATTATATATAT
ATTTTCTTGTTATAGATTAATTCTGTGGAATGTGTGTCAGTTAGGGTGTGGAAAGTCCCCAGGCTCCCCA
GCAGGCAGAAGTATGCAAAGCATGCATCTCAATTAGTCAGCAACCAGGTGTGGAAAGTCCCCAGGCTCCC
CAGCAGGCAGAAGTATGCAAAGCATGCATCTCAATTAGTCAGCAACCATAGTCCCGCCCCTAACTCCGCC
CATCCCGCCCCTAACTCCGCCCAGTTCCGCCCATTCTCCGCCCCATGGCTGACTAATTTTTTTTATTTAT
GCAGAGGCCGAGGCCGCCTCTGCCTCTGAGCTATTCCAGAAGTAGTGAGGAGGCTTTTTTGGAGGCCTAG
GCTTTTGCAAAAAGCTCCCGGGAGCTTGTATATCCATTTTCGGATCTGATCAAGAGACAGGATGAGGATC
GTTTCGCATGATTGAACAAGATGGATTGCACGCAGGTTCTCCGGCCGCTTGGGTGGAGAGGCTATTCGGC
TATGACTGGGCACAACAGACAATCGGCTGCTCTGATGCCGCCGTGTTCCGGCTGTCAGCGCAGGGGCGCC
CGGTTCTTTTTGTCAAGACCGACCTGTCCGGTGCCCTGAATGAACTGCAGGACGAGGCAGCGCGGCTATC
GTGGCTGGCCACGACGGGCGTTCCTTGCGCAGCTGTGCTCGACGTTGTCACTGAAGCGGGAAGGGACTGG
CTGCTATTGGGCGAAGTGCCGGGGCAGGATCTCCTGTCATCTCACCTTGCTCCTGCCGAGAAAGTATCCA
TCATGGCTGATGCAATGCGGCGGCTGCATACGCTTGATCCGGCTACCTGCCCATTCGACCACCAAGCGAA
ACATCGCATCGAGCGAGCACGTACTCGGATGGAAGCCGGTCTTGTCGATCAGGATGATCTGGACGAAGAG
CATCAGGGGCTCGCGCCAGCCGAACTGTTCGCCAGGCTCAAGGCGCGCATGCCCGACGGCGAGGATCTCG
TCGTGACCCATGGCGATGCCTGCTTGCCGAATATCATGGTGGAAAATGGCCGCTTTTCTGGATTCATCGA
CTGTGGCCGGCTGGGTGTGGCGGACCGCTATCAGGACATAGCGTTGGCTACCCGTGATATTGCTGAAGAG
CTTGGCGGCGAATGGGCTGACCGCTTCCTCGTGCTTTACGGTATCGCCGCTCCCGATTCGCAGCGCATCG
CCTTCTATCGCCTTCTTGACGAGTTCTTCTGAGCGGGACTCTGGGGTTCGCGAAATGACCGACCAAGCGA
CGCCCAACCTGCCATCACGAGATTTCGATTCCACCGCCGCCTTCTATGAAAGGTTGGGCTTCGGAATCGT
TTTCCGGGACGCCGGCTGGATGATCCTCCAGCGCGGGGATCTCATGCTGGAGTTCTTCGCCCACCCCAAC
TTGTTTATTGCAGCTTATAATGGTTACAAATAAAGCAATAGCATCACAAATTTCACAAATAAAGCATTTT
TTTCACTGCATTCTAGTTGTGGTTTGTCCAAACTCATCAATGTATCTTATCATGTCTGTATACCGTCGAC
CTCTAGCTAGAGCTTGGCGTAATCATGGTCATAGCTGTTTCCTGTGTGAAATTGTTATCCGCTCACAATT
CCACACAACATACGAGCCGGAAGCATAAAGTGTAAAGCCTGGGGTGCCTAATGAGTGAGCTAACTCACAT
TAATCATAACTTCGTATAATGTATGCTATACGAAGTTATGCGGCCCTCGAGGTC
